>Addgene plasmid #178820 | TDG004_pLenti_CMVtight_Kir2.1_CFP | addgene full sequence | sequence record 353306 | Addgene NGS Result
AGGTGGCACTTTTCGGGGAAATGTGCGCGGAACCCCTATTTGTTTATTTTTCTAAATACATTCAAATATG
TATCCGCTCATGAGACAATAACCCTGATAAATGCTTCAATAATATTGAAAAAGGAAGAGTATGAGTATTC
AACATTTCCGTGTCGCCCTTATTCCCTTTTTTGCGGCATTTTGCCTTCCTGTTTTTGCTCACCCAGAAAC
GCTGGTGAAAGTAAAAGATGCTGAAGATCAGTTGGGTGCACGAGTGGGTTACATCGAACTGGATCTCAAC
AGCGGTAAGATCCTTGAGAGTTTTCGCCCCGAAGAACGTTTTCCAATGATGAGCACTTTTAAAGTTCTGC
TATGTGGCGCGGTATTATCCCGTATTGACGCCGGGCAAGAGCAACTCGGTCGCCGCATACACTATTCTCA
GAATGACTTGGTTGAGTACTCACCAGTCACAGAAAAGCATCTTACGGATGGCATGACAGTAAGAGAATTA
TGCAGTGCTGCCATAACCATGAGTGATAACACTGCGGCCAACTTACTTCTGACAACGATCGGAGGACCGA
AGGAGCTAACCGCTTTTTTGCACAACATGGGGGATCATGTAACTCGCCTTGATCGTTGGGAACCGGAGCT
GAATGAAGCCATACCAAACGACGAGCGTGACACCACGATGCCTGTAGCAATGGCAACAACGTTGCGCAAA
CTATTAACTGGCGAACTACTTACTCTAGCTTCCCGGCAACAATTAATAGACTGGATGGAGGCGGATAAAG
TTGCAGGACCACTTCTGCGCTCGGCCCTTCCGGCTGGCTGGTTTATTGCTGATAAATCTGGAGCCGGTGA
GCGTGGGTCTCGCGGTATCATTGCAGCACTGGGGCCAGATGGTAAGCCCTCCCGTATCGTAGTTATCTAC
ACGACGGGGAGTCAGGCAACTATGGATGAACGAAATAGACAGATCGCTGAGATAGGTGCCTCACTGATTA
AGCATTGGTAACTGTCAGACCAAGTTTACTCATATATACTTTAGATTGATTTAAAACTTCATTTTTAATT
TAAAAGGATCTAGGTGAAGATCCTTTTTGATAATCTCATGACCAAAATCCCTTAACGTGAGTTTTCGTTC
CACTGAGCGTCAGACCCCGTAGAAAAGATCAAAGGATCTTCTTGAGATCCTTTTTTTCTGCGCGTAATCT
GCTGCTTGCAAACAAAAAAACCACCGCTACCAGCGGTGGTTTGTTTGCCGGATCAAGAGCTACCAACTCT
TTTTCCGAAGGTAACTGGCTTCAGCAGAGCGCAGATACCAAATACTGTTCTTCTAGTGTAGCCGTAGTTA
GGCCACCACTTCAAGAACTCTGTAGCACCGCCTACATACCTCGCTCTGCTAATCCTGTTACCAGTGGCTG
CTGCCAGTGGCGATAAGTCGTGTCTTACCGGGTTGGACTCAAGACGATAGTTACCGGATAAGGCGCAGCG
GTCGGGCTGAACGGGGGGTTCGTGCACACAGCCCAGCTTGGAGCGAACGACCTACACCGAACTGAGATAC
CTACAGCGTGAGCTATGAGAAAGCGCCACGCTTCCCGAAGGGAGAAAGGCGGACAGGTATCCGGTAAGCG
GCAGGGTCGGAACAGGAGAGCGCACGAGGGAGCTTCCAGGGGGAAACGCCTGGTATCTTTATAGTCCTGT
CGGGTTTCGCCACCTCTGACTTGAGCGTCGATTTTTGTGATGCTCGTCAGGGGGGCGGAGCCTATGGAAA
AACGCCAGCAACGCGGCCTTTTTACGGTTCCTGGCCTTTTGCTGGCCTTTTGCTCACATGTTCTTTCCTG
CGTTATCCCCTGATTCTGTGGATAACCGTATTACCGCCTTTGAGTGAGCTGATACCGCTCGCCGCAGCCG
AACGACCGAGCGCAGCGAGTCAGTGAGCGAGGAAGCGGAAGAGCGCCCAATACGCAAACCGCCTCTCCCC
GCGCGTTGGCCGATTCATTAATGCAGCTGGCACGACAGGTTTCCCGACTGGAAAGCGGGCAGTGAGCGCA
ACGCAATTAATGTGAGTTAGCTCACTCATTAGGCACCCCAGGCTTTACACTTTATGCTTCCGGCTCGTAT
GTTGTGTGGAATTGTGAGCGGATAACAATTTCACACAGGAAACAGCTATGACCATGATTACGCCAAGCGC
GCAATTAACCCTCACTAAAGGGAACAAAAGCTGGAGCTGCAAGCTTAATGTAGTCTTATGCAATACTCTT
GTAGTCTTGCAACATGGTAACGATGAGTTAGCAACATGCCTTACAAGGAGAGAAAAAGCACCGTGCATGC
CGATTGGTGGAAGTAAGGTGGTACGATCGTGCCTTATTAGGAAGGCAACAGACGGGTCTGACATGGATTG
GACGAACCACTGAATTGCCGCATTGCAGAGATATTGTATTTAAGTGCCTAGCTCGATACATAAACGGGTC
TCTCTGGTTAGACCAGATCTGAGCCTGGGAGCTCTCTGGCTAACTAGGGAACCCACTGCTTAAGCCTCAA
TAAAGCTTGCCTTGAGTGCTTCAAGTAGTGTGTGCCCGTCTGTTGTGTGACTCTGGTAACTAGAGATCCC
TCAGACCCTTTTAGTCAGTGTGGAAAATCTCTAGCAGTGGCGCCCGAACAGGGACTTGAAAGCGAAAGGG
AAACCAGAGGAGCTCTCTCGACGCAGGACTCGGCTTGCTGAAGCGCGCACGGCAAGAGGCGAGGGGCGGC
GACTGGTGAGTACGCCAAAAATTTTGACTAGCGGAGGCTAGAAGGAGAGAGATGGGTGCGAGAGCGTCAG
TATTAAGCGGGGGAGAATTAGATCGCGATGGGAAAAAATTCGGTTAAGGCCAGGGGGAAAGAAAAAATAT
AAATTAAAACATATAGTATGGGCAAGCAGGGAGCTAGAACGATTCGCAGTTAATCCTGGCCTGTTAGAAA
CATCAGAAGGCTGTAGACAAATACTGGGACAGCTACAACCATCCCTTCAGACAGGATCAGAAGAACTTAG
ATCATTATATAATACAGTAGCAACCCTCTATTGTGTGCATCAAAGGATAGAGATAAAAGACACCAAGGAA
GCTTTAGACAAGATAGAGGAAGAGCAAAACAAAAGTAAGACCACCGCACAGCAAGCGGCCGCTGATCTTC
AGACCTGGAGGAGGAGATATGAGGGACAATTGGAGAAGTGAATTATATAAATATAAAGTAGTAAAAATTG
AACCATTAGGAGTAGCACCCACCAAGGCAAAGAGAAGAGTGGTGCAGAGAGAAAAAAGAGCAGTGGGAAT
AGGAGCTTTGTTCCTTGGGTTCTTGGGAGCAGCAGGAAGCACTATGGGCGCAGCGTCAATGACGCTGACG
GTACAGGCCAGACAATTATTGTCTGGTATAGTGCAGCAGCAGAACAATTTGCTGAGGGCTATTGAGGCGC
AACAGCATCTGTTGCAACTCACAGTCTGGGGCATCAAGCAGCTCCAGGCAAGAATCCTGGCTGTGGAAAG
ATACCTAAAGGATCAACAGCTCCTGGGGATTTGGGGTTGCTCTGGAAAACTCATTTGCACCACTGCTGTG
CCTTGGAATGCTAGTTGGAGTAATAAATCTCTGGAACAGATTTGGAATCACACGACCTGGATGGAGTGGG
ACAGAGAAATTAACAATTACACAAGCTTAATACACTCCTTAATTGAAGAATCGCAAAACCAGCAAGAAAA
GAATGAACAAGAATTATTGGAATTAGATAAATGGGCAAGTTTGTGGAATTGGTTTAACATAACAAATTGG
CTGTGGTATATAAAATTATTCATAATGATAGTAGGAGGCTTGGTAGGTTTAAGAATAGTTTTTGCTGTAC
TTTCTATAGTGAATAGAGTTAGGCAGGGATATTCACCATTATCGTTTCAGACCCACCTCCCAACCCCGAG
GGGACCCGACAGGCCCGAAGGAATAGAAGAAGAAGGTGGAGAGAGAGACAGAGACAGATCCATTCGATTA
GTGAACGGATCTCGACGGTATCGGTTAACTTTTAAAAGAAAAGGGGGGATTGGGGGGTACAGTGCAGGGG
AAAGAATAGTAGACATAATAGCAACAGACATACAAACTAAAGAATTACAAAAACAAATTACAAAAATTCA
AAATTTTATCGATCACGAGACTAGCCTCGAGTTTACTCCCTATCAGTGATAGAGAACGTATGTCGAGTTT
ACTCCCTATCAGTGATAGAGAACGATGTCGAGTTTACTCCCTATCAGTGATAGAGAACGTATGTCGAGTT
TACTCCCTATCAGTGATAGAGAACGTATGTCGAGTTTACTCCCTATCAGTGATAGAGAACGTATGTCGAG
TTTATCCCTATCAGTGATAGAGAACGTATGTCGAGTTTACTCCCTATCAGTGATAGAGAACGTATGTCGA
GGTAGGCGTGTACGGTGGGAGGCCTATATAAGCAGAGCTCGTTTAGTGAACCGTCAGATCGCCTGGAGAA
TTCGAGCTCGGTACCCGGGGATCCACCGGTTCGTCGACTAGTCCAGTGTGGTGGAATTCTGCAGATATCA
ACAAGTTTGTACAAAAAAGCAGGCTTTAAAGGAACCAATTCAGTCGACTGGATCTCGAGCTCAAGCTTAT
GCCAACTTTGTATACAAAAGTTGCCGCCATGGGCAGTGTGAGAACCAACCGCTACAGCATCGTCTCTTCG
GAGGAAGATGGCATGAAGCTGGCCACTATGGCAGTTGCCAATGGCTTTGGGAATGGCAAGAGTAAAGTCC
ATACCCGACAACAGTGCAGGAGCCGCTTTGTGAAGAAAGATGGTCATTGCAATGTTCAGTTTATCAACGT
GGGTGAGAAGGGACAGAGGTACCTGGCAGACATCTTTACTACCTGTGTCGACATCCGCTGGAGGTGGATG
CTGGTTATCTTCTGTCTTGCCTTCGTGCTCTCCTGGCTGTTCTTTGGCTGTGTGTTTTGGTTGATAGCCC
TGCTCCATGGGGATCTAGATACTTCTAAAGTGAGCAAAGCATGCGTGTCAGAGGTCAACAGCTTCACGGC
TGCCTTCCTCTTCTCCATCGAGACCCAGACAACCATTGGCTATGGTTTCAGGTGTGTGACAGACGAGTGC
CCAATTGCTGTCTTCATGGTGGTATTCCAGTCAATCGTAGGCTGCATCATTGACGCCTTCATCATTGGTG
CAGTCATGGCGAAGATGGCAAAGCCAAAGAAGAGAAATGAGACTCTTGTCTTCAGTCACAATGCTGTGAT
TGCCATGAGGGATGGCAAACTCTGCTTGATGTGGAGAGTGGGTAACCTTCGAAAGAGCCACCTTGTGGAA
GCTCATGTCCGGGCACAGCTTCTCAAATCTAGGATCACTTCAGAAGGGGAGTATATCCCTTTGGACCAGA
TAGACATCAATGTTGGTTTTGATAGTGGAATTGACCGCATATTTCTAGTGTCCCCCATCACTATCGTTCA
CGAAATAGATGAAGACAGCCCTTTATATGACTTGAGTAAGCAGGACATTGACAATGCAGACTTTGAAATT
GTTGTCATACTGGAAGGCATGGTGGAGGCGACTGCCATGACAACTCAATGCCGGAGTTCGTATCTGGCCA
ATGAAATTCTCTGGGGTCACCGCTATGAGCCAGTGCTCTTTGAAGAGAAACACTACTATAAAGTAGACTA
TTCAAGATTCCATAAGACTTATGAAGTACCTAACACCCCCCTTTGTAGTGCCAGAGACTTAGCAGAGAAG
AAATACATCCTTTCAAATGCAAATTCATTTTGCTATGAAAATGAAGTTGCCCTAACAAGCAAAGAGGAAG
AGGAGGATAGTGAGAACGGAGTCCCAGAGAGCACAAGCACAGACTCACCTCCTGGCATAGATCTCCACAA
CCAGGCAAGCGTACCTCTAGAGCCCAGGCCCTTAAGGCGAGAATCGGAGATAGGGCCGGCCATGATGGTG
AGCAAGGGCGAGGAGCTGTTCACCGGGGTGGTGCCCATCCTGGTCGAGCTGGACGGCGACGTAAACGGCC
ACAGGTTCAGCGTGTCCGGCGAGGGCGAGGGCGATGCCACCTACGGCAAGCTGACCCTGAAGTTCATCTG
CACCACCGGCAAGCTGCCCGTGCCCTGGCCCACCCTCGTGACCACCCTGACCTGGGGCGTGCAGTGCTTC
AGCCGCTACCCCGACCACATGAAGCAGCACGACTTCTTCAAGTCCGCCATGCCCGAAGGCTACGTCCAGG
AGCGTACCATCTTCTTCAAGGACGACGGCAACTACAAGACCCGCGCCGAGGTGAAGTTCGAGGGCGACAC
CCTGGTGAACCGCATCGAGCTGAAGGGCATCGACTTCAAGGAGGACGGCAACATCCTGGGGCACAAGCTG
GAGTACAACTACATCAGCCACAACGTCTATATCACCGCCGACAAGCAGAAGAACGGCATCAAGGCCCACT
TCAAGATCCGCCACAACATCGAGGACGGCAGCGTGCAGCTCGCCGACCACTACCAGCAGAACACCCCCAT
CGGCGACGGCCCCGTGCTGCTGCCCGACAACCACTACCTGAGCACCCAGTCCAAGCTGAGCAAAGACCCC
AACGAGAAGCGCGATCACATGGTCCTGCTGGAGTTCGTGACCGCCGCCGGGATCACTCACGGCATGGACG
AGCTGTACAAGTGAACCCAGCTTTCTTGTACAAAGTGGTTGATATCCAGCACAGTGGCGGCCGCTCGACA
ATCAACCTCTGGATTACAAAATTTGTGAAAGATTGACTGGTATTCTTAACTATGTTGCTCCTTTTACGCT
ATGTGGATACGCTGCTTTAATGCCTTTGTATCATGCTATTGCTTCCCGTATGGCTTTCATTTTCTCCTCC
TTGTATAAATCCTGGTTGCTGTCTCTTTATGAGGAGTTGTGGCCCGTTGTCAGGCAACGTGGCGTGGTGT
GCACTGTGTTTGCTGACGCAACCCCCACTGGTTGGGGCATTGCCACCACCTGTCAGCTCCTTTCCGGGAC
TTTCGCTTTCCCCCTCCCTATTGCCACGGCGGAACTCATCGCCGCCTGCCTTGCCCGCTGCTGGACAGGG
GCTCGGCTGTTGGGCACTGACAATTCCGTGGTGTTGTCGGGGAAGCTGACGTCCTTTCCATGGCTGCTCG
CCTGTGTTGCCACCTGGATTCTGCGCGGGACGTCCTTCTGCTACGTCCCTTCGGCCCTCAATCCAGCGGA
CCTTCCTTCCCGCGGCCTGCTGCCGGCTCTGCGGCCTCTTCCGCGTCTTCGCCTTCGCCCTCAGACGAGT
CGGATCTCCCTTTGGGCCGCCTCCCCGCCTGGAATTCTGCAGATATCCGGACTAGTGATCTAATTCTACC
GGGTAGGGGAGGCGCTTTTCCCAAGGCAGTCTGGAGCATGCGCTTTAGCAGCCCCGCTGGGCACTTGGCG
CTACACAAGTGGCCTCTGGCCTCGCACACATTCCACATCCACCGGTAGGCGCCAACCGGCTCCGTTCTTT
GGTGGCCCCTTCGCGCCACCTTCTACTCCTCCCCTAGTCAGGAAGTTCCCCCCCGCCCCGCAGCTCGCGT
CGTGCAGGACGTGACAAATGGAAGTAGCACGTCTCACTAGTCTCGTGCAGATGGACAGCACCGCTGAGCA
ATGGAAGCGGGTAGGCCTTTGGGGCAGCGGCCAATAGCAGCTTTGCTCCTTCGCTTTCTGGGCTCAGAGG
CTGGGAAGGGGTGGGTCCGGGGGCGGGCTCAGGGGCGGGCTCAGGGGCGGGGCGGGCGCCCGAAGGTCCT
CCGGAGGCCCGGCATTCTGCACGCTTCAAAAGCGCACGTCTGCCGCGCTGTTCTCCTCTTCCTCATCTCC
GGGCCTTTCGACCTGCAGCCAATATGGGATCGGCCATTGAACAAGATGGATTGCACGCAGGTTCTCCGGC
CGCTTGGGTGGAGAGGCTATTCGGCTATGACTGGGCACAACAGACAATCGGCTGCTCTGATGCCGCCGTG
TTCCGGCTGTCAGCGCAGGGGCGCCCGGTTCTTTTTGTCAAGACCGACCTGTCCGGTGCCCTGAATGAAC
TGCAGGACGAGGCAGCGCGGCTATCGTGGCTGGCCACGACGGGCGTTCCTTGCGCAGCTGTGCTCGACGT
TGTCACTGAAGCGGGAAGGGACTGGCTGCTATTGGGCGAAGTGCCGGGGCAGGATCTCCTGTCATCTCAC
CTTGCTCCTGCCGAGAAAGTATCCATCATGGCTGATGCAATGCGGCGGCTGCATACGCTTGATCCGGCTA
CCTGCCCATTCGACCACCAAGCGAAACATCGCATCGAGCGAGCACGTACTCGGATGGAAGCCGGTCTTGT
CGATCAGGATGATCTGGACGAAGAGCATCAGGGGCTCGCGCCAGCCGAACTGTTCGCCAGGCTCAAGGCG
CGCATGCCCGACGGCGAGGATCTCGTCGTGACCCATGGCGATGCCTGCTTGCCGAATATCATGGTGGAAA
ATGGCCGCTTTTCTGGATTCATCGACTGTGGCCGGCTGGGTGTGGCGGACCGCTATCAGGACATAGCGTT
GGCTACCCGTGATATTGCTGAAGAGCTTGGCGGCGAATGGGCTGACCGCTTCCTCGTGCTTTACGGTATC
GCCGCTCCCGATTCGCAGCGCATCGCCTTCTATCGCCTTCTTGACGAGTTCTTCTGAGGGGATCCGTCGA
GGGCCCGGTACCTTTAAGACCAATGACTTACAAGGCAGCTGTAGATCTTAGCCACTTTTTAAAAGAAAAG
GGGGGACTGGAAGGGCTAGCTCACTCCCAACGAAGACAAGATCTGCTTTTTGCTTGTACTGGGTCTCTCT
GGTTAGACCAGATCTGAGCCTGGGAGCTCTCTGGCTAACTAGGGAACCCACTGCTTAAGCCTCAATAAAG
CTTGCCTTGAGTGCTTCAAGTAGTGTGTGCCCGTCTGTTGTGTGACTCTGGTAACTAGAGATCCCTCAGA
CCCTTTTAGTCAGTGTGGAAAATCTCTAGCAGTAGTAGTTCATGTCATCTTATTATTCAGTATTTATAAC
TTGCAAAGAAATGAATATCAGAGAGTGAGAGGAACTTGTTTATTGCAGCTTATAATGGTTACAAATAAAG
CAATAGCATCACAAATTTCACAAATAAAGCATTTTTTTCACTGCATTCTAGTTGTGGTTTGTCCAAACTC
ATCAATGTATCTTATCATGTCTGGCTCTAGCTATCCCGCCCCTAACTCCGCCCATCCCGCCCCTAACTCC
GCCCAGTTCCGCCCATTCTCCGCCCCATGGCTGACTAATTTTTTTTATTTATGCAGAGGCCGAGGCCGCC
TCGGCCTCTGAGCTATTCCAGAAGTAGTGAGGAGGCTTTTTTGGAGGCCTAGGGACGTACCCAATTCGCC
CTATAGTGAGTCGTATTACGCGCGCTCACTGGCCGTCGTTTTACAACGTCGTGACTGGGAAAACCCTGGC
GTTACCCAACTTAATCGCCTTGCAGCACATCCCCCTTTCGCCAGCTGGCGTAATAGCGAAGAGGCCCGCA
CCGATCGCCCTTCCCAACAGTTGCGCAGCCTGAATGGCGAATGGG
[124 nt withheld, positions 9566-9689]
C
[91 nt withheld, positions 9691-9781]
A
[49 nt withheld, positions 9783-9831]
CCTTTGACGTTGGAGTCCACGTTCTTT
[37 nt withheld, positions 9859-9895]
ACCCTATCTCGGTCTATTCTTTTGATTTATAAGGGATTTTGCCGATTTCGGCCTATTGGTTAAAAAATGA
GCTGATTTAACAAAAATTTAACGCGAATTTTAACAAAATATTAACGCTTACAATTT
Features (pLannotate 1.2.2; 33 found; start..end, strand, type, name):
     26..130     +  promoter       AmpR promoter: bla
    131..991     +  CDS            AmpR: β-lactamase; bla; confers resistance to ampicillin, carbenicillin, and related antibiotics
   1162..1750    +  rep_origin     ori: high-copy-number ColE1/pMB1/pBR322/pUC origin of replication
   1933..2025    +  CDS            lacI (fragment): lac repressor; lacI; The lac repressor binds to the lac operator to inhibit transcription in E. coli. This inhibition can be relieved by adding lactose or isopropyl-β-D-thiogalactopyranoside (IPTG).
   2038..2059    +  protein_bind   CAP binding site: CAP binding activates transcription in the presence of cAMP. E. coli catabolite activator protein
   2074..2104    +  promoter       lac promoter: promoter for the E. coli lac operon
   2112..2128    +  protein_bind   lac operator: The lac repressor binds to the lac operator to inhibit transcription in E. coli. This inhibition can be relieved by adding lactose or isopropyl-β-D-thiogalactopyranoside (IPTG). lac repressor encoded by lacI
   2173..2191    +  promoter       T3 promoter: promoter for bacteriophage T3 RNA polymerase
   2219..2445    +  promoter       RSV promoter: Rous sarcoma virus enhancer/promoter
   2446..2626    +  LTR            5' LTR (truncated): truncated 5' long terminal repeat (LTR) from HIV-1
   2673..2798    +  misc_feature   HIV-1 Ψ: packaging signal of human immunodeficiency virus type 1
   2782..3145    +  CDS            HIV-1 gag (fragment): gag protein from human immunodeficiency virus 1; gag
   3291..3524    +  misc_feature   RRE: The Rev response element (RRE) of HIV-1 allows for Rev-dependent mRNA export from the nucleus to the cytoplasm.
   3901..4001    +  CDS            Rev (fragment): human immunodeficiency virus 1 (HIV-1) Rev protein; rev; enhances nuclear export of unspliced and incompletely spliced viral mRNAs
   4020..4137    +  misc_feature   cPPT/CTS: central polypurine tract and central termination sequence of HIV-1
   4159..4473    +  promoter       tight TRE promoter: Tet-responsive promoter PTight, consisting of seven tet operator sequences followed by the minimal CMV promoter
   4478..4504    +  misc_feature   MCS (fragment): pUC18/19 multiple cloning site
   4551..4575    +  protein_bind   attB1: mutant version of attB; recombination site for the Gateway® BP reaction BP Clonase™
   4601..4618    +  misc_feature   MCS (fragment): multiple cloning site
   4623..4643    +  protein_bind   attB5: mutant version of attB; core recombination site for the Gateway® BP reaction BP Clonase™
   4649..5932    +  CDS            Kcnj2: KCNJ2_MOUSE - Also known as Irk1. Experimental evidence at protein level: Swiss-Prot protein existence level 1. Probably participates in establishing action potential waveform and excitability of neuronal and muscle tissues. Inward rectifier potassium channels are characterized by a greater tendency to allow potassium to flow into the cell rather than out of it. Their voltage dependence is regulated by the concentration of extracellular potassium; as external potassium is raised, the voltage range of the channel opening shifts to more positive voltages. The inward rectification is mainly due t
   5945..6662    +  CDS            mECFP (fragment): enhanced CFP with monomerizing A206K mutation (Zacharias et al., 2002) mammalian codon-optimized
   6665..6689    -  protein_bind   attB2: mutant version of attB; recombination site for the Gateway® BP reaction BP Clonase™
   6720..7308    +  misc_feature   WPRE: woodchuck hepatitis virus posttranscriptional regulatory element
   7351..7850    +  promoter       PGK promoter: mouse phosphoglycerate kinase 1 promoter
   7864..8667    +  CDS            NeoR/KanR: aminoglycoside phosphotransferase from Tn5; aph(3')-II (or nptII); confers resistance to neomycin, kanamycin, and G418 (Geneticin®)
   8688..8825    +  CDS            nef (fragment): NEF_HV1LA - Experimental evidence at protein level: Swiss-Prot protein existence level 1. Extracellular Nef protein targets CD4(+) T-lymphocytes for apoptosis by interacting with CXCR4 surface receptors. From Human immunodeficiency virus type 1 group M subtype B (isolate Lai) (HIV-1).
   8811..8991    +  LTR            5' LTR (truncated): truncated 5' long terminal repeat (LTR) from HIV-1
   9063..9184    +  polyA_signal   SV40 poly(A) signal: SV40 polyadenylation signal
   9224..9359    +  rep_origin     SV40 ori: SV40 origin of replication
   9380..9398    -  promoter       T7 promoter: promoter for bacteriophage T7 RNA polymerase
   9406..9561    +  CDS            lacZα (fragment): LacZα fragment of β-galactosidase; lacZ fragment
   9566..9994    +  rep_origin     f1 ori (sequence partly withheld): f1 bacteriophage origin of replication; arrow indicates direction of (+) strand synthesis
