[The description below was written by a language model from this plasmid's Addgene catalogue record and pLannotate feature annotations shown in this document.]
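Description:
TDG004_pLenti_CMVtight_Kir2.1_CFP is a lentiviral transfer plasmid of about 10 kb, built on a pLenti backbone, for doxycycline-type (tet-on) inducible expression of the mouse inward-rectifier potassium channel Kir2.1 (Kcnj2) fused at its C terminus to a cyan fluorescent protein. In bacteria it is maintained through a high-copy ColE1/pUC-type origin and ampicillin resistance. An f1 origin, lac regulatory remnants and T3/T7 promoters are carried over from the parental cloning vector.

The viral portion has an RSV promoter driving a truncated HIV-1 5' LTR, followed by the Ψ packaging signal with a gag fragment, the Rev response element and the cPPT/CTS. A second truncated LTR and an SV40 polyadenylation signal and origin lie downstream. This layout requires packaging functions supplied in trans.

Between the LTRs, the catalogue lists the promoter as CMV. The annotation shows this is the tight TRE promoter, seven tet operators upstream of a minimal CMV promoter, so transcription depends on a tetracycline-controlled transactivator. The plasmid does not encode this transactivator, so it must be provided separately. The Kcnj2 coding sequence is followed in frame by monomeric ECFP (A206K), flanked by leftover Gateway attB sites, and a WPRE enhances transcript expression. A separate PGK promoter drives NeoR, allowing G418 selection of transduced mammalian cells.

Kir2.1 expression generally hyperpolarises the resting membrane potential, and the CFP tag reports channel expression. The associated publication concerns pooled screening of genetically encoded voltage indicators. This suggests the construct was used to engineer the electrical properties of host cells, though the record does not state that role explicitly.
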