Addgene plasmid #178820: TDG004_pLenti_CMVtight_Kir2.1_CFP
Purpose: tet-on expression of an inward-rectifier potassium channel Kir2.1 carrying an CFP tag
Depositing lab: Adam Cohen. Depositing organization: Harvard University. Publication: Video-based pooled screening yields improved far-red genetically encoded voltage indicators. Tian H, Davis HC, Wong-Campos JD, Park P, Fan LZ, Gmeiner B, Begum S, Werley CA, Borja GB, Upadhyay H, Shah H, Jacques J, Qi Y, Parot V, Deisseroth K, Cohen AE. Nat Methods. 2023 Jul;20(7):1082-1094. doi: 10.1038/s41592-022-01743-5. Epub 2023 Jan 9. PubMed 36624211.
Backbone
  Vector backbone: pLenti
  Total vector size (bp): 10015
  Vector type: Mammalian Expression, Lentiviral
  Selectable markers: Neomycin (select with G418)
Growth in bacteria
  Bacterial resistance: Ampicillin, 100 μg/mL
  Growth temperature: 30°C
  Growth strain: NEB Stable
  Copy number: High Copy
Gene/Insert
  Gene/Insert name: Kir2.1_CFP
  Species: M. musculus (mouse)
  Insert size (bp): 2046
  GenBank ID: kir2.1 NM_008425.4
  Entrez Gene: Kcnj2 (a.k.a. IRK1, Kcnf1, Kir2.1)
  Promoter: CMV
  Tag / fusion protein: CFP (C terminal on insert)
  Cloning method: Gibson Cloning
  Sequencing primers: 5′ CMV-forward: CGCAAATGGGCGGTAGGCGTG; 3′ WPRE-R: CATAGCGTAAAAGGAGCAACA
Terms and licenses: Academic/Nonprofit Terms; Industry Terms: Not Available to Industry
Depositor comments: Please visit https://doi.org/10.1101/2021.11.22.469481 for bioRxiv preprint.
How to cite: TDG004_pLenti_CMVtight_Kir2.1_CFP was a gift from Adam Cohen (Addgene plasmid # 178820 ; http://n2t.net/addgene:178820 ; RRID:Addgene_178820)
